Addgene plasmid #97421: Inducible Caspex expression
Purpose: For stable clone generation of cells expressing the dCas9-APEX2 fusion protein for Genomic locus proteomics
Depositing lab: Steven Carr & Samuel Myers. Publication: Discovery of proteins associated with a predefined genomic locus via dCas9-APEX-mediated proximity labeling. Myers SA, Wright J, Peckner R, Kalish BT, Zhang F, Carr SA. Nat Methods. 2018 May 7. pii: 10.1038/s41592-018-0007-1. doi: 10.1038/s41592-018-0007-1. PubMed 29735997.
Backbone
  Vector backbone: PB-TetON
  Backbone manufacturer: George Church lab
  Backbone size w/o insert (bp): 7501
  Vector type: Mammalian Expression, CRISPR
  Selectable markers: Puromycin
Growth in bacteria
  Bacterial resistance: Ampicillin, 100 μg/mL
  Growth temperature: 37°C
  Growth strain: DH5alpha
  Copy number: Unknown
Gene/Insert 1
  Gene/Insert name: Caspex (alt names: CATG; Genomic Locus Proteomics)
  Species: S. pyogenes, Soybean
  Mutation: dCas9: D10A and H840A, APEX2: K14D, W41F, E112K, A134P
  Promoter: TRE3G
  Tag / fusion protein: 3xFLAG (N terminal on insert); V5 (C terminal on insert)
  Cloning method: Ligation Independent Cloning
  Sequencing primers: 5′ ggcctccacggccactagt; 3′ EF1a-rev
Gene/Insert 2
  Gene/Insert name: T2A-Gfp
  Species: Jellyfish
Terms and licenses: Academic/Nonprofit Terms; Industry Terms: Not Available to Industry
Depositor comments: There are ITRs for piggybac transposase insertion but no transposase is in the plasmid itself. bioRxiv preprint: https://doi.org/10.1101/159517 Posted July 4, 2017.
How to cite: Inducible Caspex expression was a gift from Steven Carr & Samuel Myers (Addgene plasmid # 97421 ; http://n2t.net/addgene:97421 ; RRID:Addgene_97421)
