[The description below was written by a language model from this plasmid's Addgene catalogue record and pLannotate feature annotations shown in this document.]
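Description:
Inducible Caspex expression is a 13.4 kb mammalian expression and CRISPR plasmid built on the PB-TetON piggyBac backbone. It is intended for making stable cell clones that express a dCas9-APEX2 fusion ("Caspex") under doxycycline control for genomic locus proteomics. In E. coli it replicates from a high-copy ColE1/pUC-type origin and is selected with ampicillin (AmpR). An f1 origin and remnants of a lac/lacZα cloning region are also present. According to the depositor, the mammalian cassettes are flanked by piggyBac inverted terminal repeats for genomic integration, but the plasmid encodes no transposase, so it must be supplied separately. The automated feature table does not annotate these repeats. The short hits it labels as lambda portal protein fragments are probably incidental backbone matches.

The payload is driven by the TRE3G Tet-responsive promoter. It encodes an N-terminal 3xFLAG tag, catalytically dead S. pyogenes Cas9 (D10A, H840A) and the engineered soybean ascorbate peroxidase APEX2 (K14D, W41F, E112K, A134P). The record also lists a C-terminal V5 tag, which the feature table does not annotate. A T2A-linked EGFP follows as a co-translated reporter of induction, and the unit ends in an HSV TK polyadenylation signal. A second, constitutive unit uses an EF-1α core promoter with an HTLV 5′ LTR fragment to express a reverse tetracycline transactivator (rtTA3-like, with VP16-derived activation repeats) and the puromycin resistance gene, followed by an SV40 poly(A) signal. This makes the system self-contained: puromycin selects integrants and doxycycline switches on Caspex. Guide RNAs, which this plasmid does not encode, direct the fusion to a chosen locus. There APEX2 catalyses proximity biotinylation of nearby proteins so that they can be enriched and identified by mass spectrometry.
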