Features (pLannotate 1.2.2; 25 found; start..end, strand, type, name):
     21..140     +  CDS            B (fragment): PORTL_LAMBD - Experimental evidence at protein level: Swiss-Prot protein existence level 1. Forms the portal vertex of the capsid (PubMed:6228056, PubMed:6232391). This portal plays critical roles in head assembly, genome packaging, neck/tail attachment, and genome ejection (Probable). The portal protein multimerizes as a single ring-shaped homododecamer arranged around a central channel (PubMed:6232391). Binds to the terminase subunits to form the packaging machine (PubMed:7799432). From Escherichia phage lambda (Bacteriophage lambda).
    658..1036    +  promoter       TRE3G promoter: 3rd-generation Tet-responsive promoter that can be activated by binding of Tet-On® 3G
   1058..1123    +  CDS            3xFLAG: three tandem FLAG® epitope tags, followed by an enterokinase cleavage site
   1160..5263    +  CDS            Cas9: Cas9 (Csn1) endonuclease from the Streptococcus pyogenes Type II CRISPR/Cas system generates RNA-guided double strand breaks in DNA
   5318..6064    +  CDS            APEX2: soybean ascorbate peroxidase, engineered to serve as a monomeric tag for electron microscopy and live-cell proteomics (Lam et al., 2015) more active than the original APEX due to the A134P mutation
   6188..6901    +  CDS            EGFP: EGFP is a basic (constitutively fluorescent) green fluorescent protein published in 1996, derived from Aequorea victoria. It is reported to be a rapidly-maturing weak dimer with moderate acid sensitivity.
   7032..7080    +  polyA_signal   HSV TK poly(A) signal: herpes simplex virus thymidine kinase polyadenylation signal (Cole and Stacy, 1985)
   7311..7522    +  promoter       EF-1α core promoter: core promoter for human elongation factor EF-1α
   7535..7803    +  LTR            5' LTR (truncated): truncated 5' long terminal repeat (LTR) from human T-cell leukemia virus (HTLV) type 1
   7837..8534    +  CDS            rtTA3 (fragment): reverse tetracycline transactivator 3 activates expression from Tet-responsive promoters in the presence of doxycycline
   8464..8574    +  CDS            VP48: 3 tandem repeats of the minimal activation domain of herpes simplex virus VP16 (Cheng et al., 2013)
   8635..9234    +  CDS            PuroR: puromycin N-acetyltransferase; pac from Streptomyces alboniger; confers resistance to puromycin
   9235..9262    +  misc_feature   WPRE (fragment): woodchuck hepatitis virus posttranscriptional regulatory element
   9267..9388    +  polyA_signal   SV40 poly(A) signal: SV40 polyadenylation signal
   9406..9498    +  ncRNA          G-CSF SLDE: Accession: RF00183 - G-CSF factor stem-loop destabilising element (SLDE)
  10195..10662   +  CDS            B (fragment): PORTL_LAMBD - Experimental evidence at protein level: Swiss-Prot protein existence level 1. Forms the portal vertex of the capsid (PubMed:6228056, PubMed:6232391). This portal plays critical roles in head assembly, genome packaging, neck/tail attachment, and genome ejection (Probable). The portal protein multimerizes as a single ring-shaped homododecamer arranged around a central channel (PubMed:6232391). Binds to the terminase subunits to form the packaging machine (PubMed:7799432). From Escherichia phage lambda (Bacteriophage lambda).
  10698..10720   -  protein_bind   lac operator (fragment): The lac repressor binds to the lac operator to inhibit transcription in E. coli. This inhibition can be relieved by adding lactose or isopropyl-β-D-thiogalactopyranoside (IPTG). lac repressor encoded by lacI
  10724..10754   -  promoter       lac promoter: promoter for the E. coli lac operon
  10769..10790   -  protein_bind   CAP binding site: CAP binding activates transcription in the presence of cAMP. E. coli catabolite activator protein
  10803..10895   -  CDS            lacI (fragment): lac repressor; lacI; The lac repressor binds to the lac operator to inhibit transcription in E. coli. This inhibition can be relieved by adding lactose or isopropyl-β-D-thiogalactopyranoside (IPTG).
  11078..11666   -  rep_origin     ori: high-copy-number ColE1/pMB1/pBR322/pUC origin of replication
  11837..12697   -  CDS            AmpR: β-lactamase; bla; confers resistance to ampicillin, carbenicillin, and related antibiotics
  12698..12802   -  promoter       AmpR promoter: bla
  12855..13283   -  rep_origin     f1 ori (sequence partly withheld): f1 bacteriophage origin of replication; arrow indicates direction of (+) strand synthesis
  13288..19      -  CDS            lacZα (fragment) (across the origin): LacZα fragment of β-galactosidase; lacZ fragment
>Addgene plasmid #97421 | Inducible Caspex expression | addgene full sequence | sequence record 466895 | Addgene NGS Result
GTAAAACGACGGCCAGTGAGCGCGCCTCGTTCATTCACGTTTTTGAACCCGTGGAGGACGGGCAGACTCG
CGGTGCAAATGTGTTTTACAGCGTGATGGAGCAGATGAAGATGCTCGACACGCTGCAGAACACGCAGCTA
GATTAACCCTAGAAAGATAATCATATTGTGACGTACGTTAAAGATAATCATGTGTAAAATTGACGCATGT
GTTTTATCGGTCTGTATATCGAGGTTTATTTATTAATTTGAATAGATATTAAGTTTTATTATATTTACAC
TTACATACTAATAATAAATTCAACAAACAATTTATTTATGTTTATTTATTTATTAAAAAAAACAAAAACT
CAAAATTTCTTCTATAAAGTAACAAAACTTTTATGAGGGACAGCCCCCCCCCAAAGCCCCCAGGGATGTA
ATTACGTCCCTCCCCCGCTAGGGGGCAGCAGCGAGCCGCCCGGGGCTCCGCTCCGGTCCGGCGCTCCCCC
CGCATCCCCGAGCCGGCAGCGTGCGGGGACAGCCCGGGCACGGGGAAGGTGGCACGGGATCGCTTTCCTC
TGAACGCTTCTCGCTGCTCTTTGAGCCTGCAGACACCTGGGGGGATACGGGGAAAAGGCCTCCACGGCCA
CTAGTCTTTCGTCTTCAAGAATTCCTCGAGTTTACTCCCTATCAGTGATAGAGAACGTATGAAGAGTTTA
CTCCCTATCAGTGATAGAGAACGTATGCAGACTTTACTCCCTATCAGTGATAGAGAACGTATAAGGAGTT
TACTCCCTATCAGTGATAGAGAACGTATGACCAGTTTACTCCCTATCAGTGATAGAGAACGTATCTACAG
TTTACTCCCTATCAGTGATAGAGAACGTATATCCAGTTTACTCCCTATCAGTGATAGAGAACGTATAAGC
TTTAGGCGTGTACGGTGGGCGCCTATAAAAGCAGAGCTCGTTTAGTGAACCGTCAGATCGCCTGGAGCAA
TTCCACAACACTTTTGTCTTATACCAACTTTCCGTACCACTTCCTACCCTCGTAAAGGTCTAGAGCTAGC
CACCATGGACTACAAAGACCATGACGGTGATTATAAAGATCATGACATCGATTACAAGGATGACGATGAC
AAGATGGCCCCCAAGAAGAAGAGGAAGGTGGGCCGCGGAATGGACAAGAAGTACTCCATTGGGCTCGCCA
TCGGCACAAACAGCGTCGGCTGGGCCGTCATTACGGACGAGTACAAGGTGCCGAGCAAAAAATTCAAAGT
TCTGGGCAATACCGATCGCCACAGCATAAAGAAGAACCTCATTGGCGCCCTCCTGTTCGACTCCGGGGAA
ACCGCCGAAGCCACGCGGCTCAAAAGAACAGCACGGCGCAGATATACCCGCAGAAAGAATCGGATCTGCT
ACCTGCAGGAGATCTTTAGTAATGAGATGGCTAAGGTGGATGACTCTTTCTTCCATAGGCTGGAGGAGTC
CTTTTTGGTGGAGGAGGATAAAAAGCACGAGCGCCACCCAATCTTTGGCAATATCGTGGACGAGGTGGCG
TACCATGAAAAGTACCCAACCATATATCATCTGAGGAAGAAGCTTGTAGACAGTACTGATAAGGCTGACT
TGCGGTTGATCTATCTCGCGCTGGCGCATATGATCAAATTTCGGGGACACTTCCTCATCGAGGGGGACCT
GAACCCAGACAACAGCGATGTCGACAAACTCTTTATCCAACTGGTTCAGACTTACAATCAGCTTTTCGAA
GAGAACCCGATCAACGCATCCGGAGTTGACGCCAAAGCAATCCTGAGCGCTAGGCTGTCCAAATCCCGGC
GGCTCGAAAACCTCATCGCACAGCTCCCTGGGGAGAAGAAGAACGGCCTGTTTGGTAATCTTATCGCCCT
GTCACTCGGGCTGACCCCCAACTTTAAATCTAACTTCGACCTGGCCGAAGATGCCAAGCTTCAACTGAGC
AAAGACACCTACGATGATGATCTCGACAATCTGCTGGCCCAGATCGGCGACCAGTACGCAGACCTTTTTT
TGGCGGCAAAGAACCTGTCAGACGCCATTCTGCTGAGTGATATTCTGCGAGTGAACACGGAGATCACCAA
AGCTCCGCTGAGCGCTAGTATGATCAAGCGCTATGATGAGCACCACCAAGACTTGACTTTGCTGAAGGCC
CTTGTCAGACAGCAACTGCCTGAGAAGTACAAGGAAATTTTCTTCGATCAGTCTAAAAATGGCTACGCCG
GATACATTGACGGCGGAGCAAGCCAGGAGGAATTTTACAAATTTATTAAGCCCATCTTGGAAAAAATGGA
CGGCACCGAGGAGCTGCTGGTAAAGCTTAACAGAGAAGATCTGTTGCGCAAACAGCGCACTTTCGACAAT
GGAAGCATCCCCCACCAGATTCACCTGGGCGAACTGCACGCTATCCTCAGGCGGCAAGAGGATTTCTACC
CCTTTTTGAAAGATAACAGGGAAAAGATTGAGAAAATCCTCACATTTCGGATACCCTACTATGTAGGCCC
CCTCGCCCGGGGAAATTCCAGATTCGCGTGGATGACTCGCAAATCAGAAGAGACCATCACTCCCTGGAAC
TTCGAGGAAGTCGTGGATAAGGGGGCCTCTGCCCAGTCCTTCATCGAAAGGATGACTAACTTTGATAAAA
ATCTGCCTAACGAAAAGGTGCTTCCTAAACACTCTCTGCTGTACGAGTACTTCACAGTTTATAACGAGCT
CACCAAGGTCAAATACGTCACAGAAGGGATGAGAAAGCCAGCATTCCTGTCTGGAGAGCAGAAGAAAGCT
ATCGTGGACCTCCTCTTCAAGACGAACCGGAAAGTTACCGTGAAACAGCTCAAAGAAGACTATTTCAAAA
AGATTGAATGTTTCGACTCTGTTGAAATCAGCGGAGTGGAGGATCGCTTCAACGCATCCCTGGGAACGTA
TCACGATCTCCTGAAAATCATTAAAGACAAGGACTTCCTGGACAATGAGGAGAACGAGGACATTCTTGAG
GACATTGTCCTCACCCTTACGTTGTTTGAAGATAGGGAGATGATTGAAGAACGCTTGAAAACTTACGCTC
ATCTCTTCGACGACAAAGTCATGAAACAGCTCAAGAGGCGCCGATATACAGGATGGGGGCGGCTGTCAAG
AAAACTGATCAATGGGATCCGAGACAAGCAGAGTGGAAAGACAATCCTGGATTTTCTTAAGTCCGATGGA
TTTGCCAACCGGAACTTCATGCAGTTGATCCATGATGACTCTCTCACCTTTAAGGAGGACATCCAGAAAG
CACAAGTTTCTGGCCAGGGGGACAGTCTTCACGAGCACATCGCTAATCTTGCAGGTAGCCCAGCTATCAA
AAAGGGAATACTGCAGACCGTTAAGGTCGTGGATGAACTCGTCAAAGTAATGGGAAGGCATAAGCCCGAG
AATATCGTTATCGAGATGGCCCGAGAGAACCAAACTACCCAGAAGGGACAGAAGAACAGTAGGGAAAGGA
TGAAGAGGATTGAAGAGGGTATAAAAGAACTGGGGTCCCAAATCCTTAAGGAACACCCAGTTGAAAACAC
CCAGCTTCAGAATGAGAAGCTCTACCTGTACTACCTGCAGAACGGCAGGGACATGTACGTGGATCAGGAA
CTGGACATCAATCGGCTCTCCGACTACGACGTGGATGCCATCGTGCCCCAGTCTTTTCTCAAAGATGATT
CTATTGATAATAAAGTGTTGACAAGATCCGATAAAAATAGAGGGAAGAGTGATAACGTCCCCTCAGAAGA
AGTTGTCAAGAAAATGAAAAATTATTGGCGGCAGCTGCTGAACGCCAAACTGATCACACAACGGAAGTTC
GATAATCTGACTAAGGCTGAACGAGGTGGCCTGTCTGAGTTGGATAAAGCCGGCTTCATCAAAAGGCAGC
TTGTTGAGACACGCCAGATCACCAAGCACGTGGCCCAAATTCTCGATTCACGCATGAACACCAAGTACGA
TGAAAATGACAAACTGATTCGAGAGGTGAAAGTTATTACTCTGAAGTCTAAGCTGGTCTCAGATTTCAGA
AAGGACTTTCAGTTTTATAAGGTGAGAGAGATCAACAATTACCACCATGCGCATGATGCCTACCTGAATG
CAGTGGTAGGCACTGCACTTATCAAAAAATATCCCAAGCTTGAATCTGAATTTGTTTACGGAGACTATAA
AGTGTACGATGTTAGGAAAATGATCGCAAAGTCTGAGCAGGAAATAGGCAAGGCCACCGCTAAGTACTTC
TTTTACAGCAATATTATGAATTTTTTCAAGACCGAGATTACACTGGCCAATGGAGAGATTCGGAAGCGAC
CACTTATCGAAACAAACGGAGAAACAGGAGAAATCGTGTGGGACAAGGGTAGGGATTTCGCGACAGTCCG
GAAGGTCCTGTCCATGCCGCAGGTGAACATCGTTAAAAAGACCGAAGTACAGACCGGAGGCTTCTCCAAG
GAAAGTATCCTCCCGAAAAGGAACAGCGACAAGCTGATCGCACGCAAAAAAGATTGGGACCCCAAGAAAT
ACGGCGGATTCGATTCTCCTACAGTCGCTTACAGTGTACTGGTTGTGGCCAAAGTGGAGAAAGGGAAGTC
TAAAAAACTCAAAAGCGTCAAGGAACTGCTGGGCATCACAATCATGGAGCGATCAAGCTTCGAAAAAAAC
CCCATCGACTTTCTCGAGGCGAAAGGATATAAAGAGGTCAAAAAAGACCTCATCATTAAGCTTCCCAAGT
ACTCTCTCTTTGAGCTTGAAAACGGCCGGAAACGAATGCTCGCTAGTGCGGGCGAGCTGCAGAAAGGTAA
CGAGCTGGCACTGCCCTCTAAATACGTTAATTTCTTGTATCTGGCCAGCCACTATGAAAAGCTCAAAGGG
TCTCCCGAAGATAATGAGCAGAAGCAGCTGTTCGTGGAACAACACAAACACTACCTTGATGAGATCATCG
AGCAAATAAGCGAATTCTCCAAAAGAGTGATCCTCGCCGACGCTAACCTCGATAAGGTGCTTTCTGCTTA
CAATAAGCACAGGGATAAGCCCATCAGGGAGCAGGCAGAAAACATTATCCACTTGTTTACTCTGACCAAC
TTGGGCGCGCCTGCAGCCTTCAAGTACTTCGACACCACCATAGACAGAAAGCGGTACACCTCTACAAAGG
AGGTCCTGGACGCCACACTGATTCATCAGTCAATTACGGGGCTCTATGAAACAAGAATCGACCTCTCTCA
GCTCGGTGGAGACGTGCGGGGTTCTGGCAAGCCCATCCCCAACCCCCTGCTGGGCCTGGACAGCACCGGA
AAGTCTTACCCAACTGTGAGTGCTGATTACCAGGACGCCGTTGAGAAGGCGAAGAAGAAGCTCAGAGGCT
TCATCGCTGAGAAGAGATGCGCTCCTCTAATGCTCCGTTTGGCATTCCACTCTGCTGGAACCTTTGACAA
GGGCACGAAGACCGGTGGACCCTTCGGAACCATCAAGCACCCTGCCGAACTGGCTCACAGCGCTAACAAC
GGTCTTGACATCGCTGTTAGGCTTTTGGAGCCACTCAAGGCGGAGTTCCCTATTTTGAGCTACGCCGATT
TCTACCAGTTGGCTGGCGTTGTTGCCGTTGAGGTCACGGGTGGACCTAAGGTTCCATTCCACCCTGGAAG
AGAGGACAAGCCTGAGCCACCACCAGAGGGTCGCTTGCCTGATCCCACTAAGGGTTCTGACCATTTGAGA
GATGTGTTTGGCAAAGCTATGGGGCTTACTGACCAAGATATCGTTGCTCTATCTGGGGGTCACACTATTG
GAGCTGCACACAAGGAGCGTTCTGGATTTGAGGGTCCCTGGACCTCTAATCCTCTTATTTTCGACAACTC
ATACTTCACGGAGTTGTTGAGTGGTGAGAAGGAAGGTCTCCTTCAGCTACCTTCTGACAAGGCTCTTTTG
TCTGACCCTGTATTCCGCCCTCTCGTTGATAAATATGCAGCGGACGAAGATGCCTTCTTTGCTGATTACG
CTGAGGCTCACCAAAAGCTTTCCGAGCTTGGGTTTGCTGATGCCGAATTCAGCAGGGCCGACCCCAAGAA
GAAGAGGAGGGCCGACCCCAAGAAGAAGAGGAAGGTGGAGGGCAGAGGAAGTCTTCTAACATGCGGTGAC
GTGGAGGAGAATCCCGGCCCTGGTACCGTGAGCAAGGGCGAGGAGCTGTTCACCGGGGTGGTGCCCATCC
TGGTCGAGCTGGACGGCGACGTAAACGGCCACAAGTTCAGCGTGTCCGGCGAGGGCGAGGGCGATGCCAC
CTACGGCAAGCTGACCCTGAAGTTCATCTGCACCACCGGCAAGCTGCCCGTGCCCTGGCCCACCCTCGTG
ACCACCCTGACCTACGGCGTGCAGTGCTTCAGCCGCTACCCCGACCACATGAAGCAGCACGACTTCTTCA
AGTCCGCCATGCCCGAAGGCTACGTCCAGGAGCGCACCATCTTCTTCAAGGACGACGGCAACTACAAGAC
CCGCGCCGAGGTGAAGTTCGAGGGCGACACCCTGGTGAACCGCATCGAGCTGAAGGGCATCGACTTCAAG
GAGGACGGCAACATCCTGGGGCACAAGCTGGAGTACAACTACAACAGCCACAACGTCTATATCATGGCCG
ACAAGCAGAAGAACGGCATCAAGGTGAACTTCAAGATCCGCCACAACATCGAGGACGGCAGCGTGCAGCT
CGCCGACCACTACCAGCAGAACACCCCCATCGGCGACGGCCCCGTGCTGCTGCCCGACAACCACTACCTG
AGCACCCAGTCCGCCCTGAGCAAAGACCCCAACGAGAAGCGCGATCACATGGTCCTGCTGGAGTTCGTGA
CCGCCGCCGGGATCACTCTCGGCATGGACGAGCTGTACAAGACCGGTTGACCGGTTAGTAATGAGTTTAA
ACGGGGGAGGAAGACCGGTTGACCGGTTAGTAATGAGTTTAAACGGGGGAGGCTAACTGAAACACGGAAG
GAGACAATACCGGAAGGAACCCGCGCTATGACGGCAATAAAAAGACAGAATAAAACGCACGGGTGTTGGG
TCGTTTGTTCATAAACGCGGGGTTCGGTCCCAGGGCTGGCACTCTGTCGATACCCCACCGAGACCCCATT
GGGGCCAATACGCCCGCGTTTCTTCCTTTTCCCCACCCCACCCCCCAAGTTCGGGTGAAGGCCCAGGGCT
CGCAGCCAACGTCGGGGCGGCAGGCCCTGCCATAGCAGATCTGCGAAATCGGATCCAGCTGAATCTAAGT
GGATCTGCGATCGCTCCGGTGCCCGTCAGTGGGCAGAGCGCACATCGCCCACAGTCCCCGAGAAGTTGGG
GGGAGGGGTCGGCAATTGAACGGGTGCCTAGAGAAGGTGGCGCGGGGTAAACTGGGAAAGTGATGTCGTG
TACTGGCTCCGCCTTTTTCCCGAGGGTGGGGGAGAACCGTATATAAGTGCAGTAGTCGCCGTGAACGTTC
TTTTTCGCAACGGGTTTGCCGCCAGAACACAGCTGAAGCTTCGAGGGGCTCGCATCTCTCCTTCACGCGC
CCGCCGCCCTACCTGAGGCCGCCATCCACGCCGGTTGAGTCGCGTTCTGCCGCCTCCCGCCTGTGGTGCC
TCCTGAACTGCGTCCGCCGTCTAGGTAAGTTTAAAGCTCAGGTCGAGACCGGGCCTTTGTCCGGCGCTCC
CTTGGAGCCTACCTAGACTCAGCCGGCTCTCCACGCTTTGCCTGACCCTGCTTGCTCAACTCTACGTCTT
TGTTTCGTTTTCTGTTCTGCGCCGTTACAGATCTAAGCTGTGACCGGCGCCTACTCTAGAGCCGCCATGT
CTAGACTGGACAAGAGCAAAGTCATAAACTCTGCTCTGGAATTACTCAATGGAGTCGGTATCGAAGGCCT
GACGACAAGGAAACTCGCTCAAAAGCTGGGAGTTGAGCAGCCTACCCTGTACTGGCACGTGAAGAACAAG
CGGGCCCTGCTCGATGCCCTGCCAATCGAGATGCTGGACAGGCATCATACCCACTCCTGCCCCCTGGAAG
GCGAGTCATGGCAAGACTTTCTGCGGAACAACGCCAAGTCATACCGCTGTGCTCTCCTCTCACATCGCGA
CGGGGCTAAAGTGCATCTCGGCACCCGCCCAACAGAGAAACAGTACGAAACCCTGGAAAATCAGCTCGCG
TTCCTGTGTCAGCAAGGCTTCTCCCTGGAGAACGCACTGTACGCTCTGTCCGCCGTGGGCCACTTTACAC
TGGGCTGCGTATTGGAGGAACAGGAGCATCAAGTAGCAAAAGAGGAAAGAGAGACACCTACCACCGATTC
TATGCCCCCACTTCTGAAACAAGCAATTGAGCTGTTCGACCGGCAGGGAGCCGAACCTGCCTTCCTTTTC
GGCCTGGAACTAATCATATGTGGCCTGGAGAAACAGCTAAAGTGCGAAAGCGGCGGGCCGACCGACGCCC
TTGACGATTTTGACTTAGACATGCTCCCAGCCGATGCCCTTGACGACTTTGACCTTGATATGCTGCCTGC
TGACGCTCTTGACGATTTTGACCTTGACATGCTCCCCGGGGAGGGCAGAGGAAGTCTTCTAACATGCGGT
GACGTGGAGGAGAATCCCGGCCCTATGACCGAGTACAAGCCCACGGTGCGCCTCGCCACCCGCGACGACG
TCCCCAGGGCCGTACGCACCCTCGCCGCCGCGTTCGCCGACTACCCCGCCACGCGCCACACCGTCGATCC
GGACCGCCACATCGAGCGGGTCACCGAGCTGCAAGAACTCTTCCTCACGCGCGTCGGGCTCGACATCGGC
AAGGTGTGGGTCGCGGACGACGGCGCCGCGGTGGCGGTCTGGACCACGCCGGAGAGCGTCGAAGCGGGGG
CGGTGTTCGCCGAGATCGGCCCGCGCATGGCCGAGTTGAGCGGTTCCCGGCTGGCCGCGCAGCAACAGAT
GGAAGGCCTCCTGGCGCCGCACCGGCCCAAGGAGCCCGCGTGGTTCCTGGCCACCGTCGGCGTCTCGCCC
GACCACCAGGGCAAGGGTCTGGGCAGCGCCGTCGTGCTCCCCGGAGTGGAGGCGGCCGAGCGCGCCGGGG
TGCCCGCCTTCCTGGAGACCTCCGCGCCCCGCAACCTCCCCTTCTACGAGCGGCTCGGCTTCACCGTCAC
CGCCGACGTCGAGGTGCCCGAAGGACCGCGCACCTGGTGCATGACCCGCAAGCCCGGTGCCTGAAATCAA
CCTCTGGATTACAAAATTTGTGGGTAAACTTGTTTATTGCAGCTTATAATGGTTACAAATAAAGCAATAG
CATCACAAATTTCACAAATAAAGCATTTTTTTCACTGCATTCTAGTTGTGGTTTGTCCAAACTCATCAAT
GTATCTTATCATGTCTGGAATTGACTCAAATGATGTCAATTAGTCTATCAGAAGCTCATCTGGTCTCCCT
TCCGGGGGACAAGACATCCCTGTTTAATATTTAAACAGCAGTGTTCCCAAACTGGGTTCTTATATCCCTT
GCTCTGGTCAACCAGGTTGCAGGGTTTCCTGTCCTCACAGGAACGAAGTCCCTAAAGAAACAGTGGCAGC
CAGGTTTAGCCCCGGAATTGACTGGATTCCTTTTTTAGGGCCCATTGGTATGGCTTTTTCCCCGTATCCC
CCCAGGTGTCTGCAGGCTCAAAGAGCAGCGAGAAGCGTTCAGAGGAAAGCGATCCCGTGCCACCTTCCCC
GTGCCCGGGCTGTCCCCGCACGCTGCCGGCTCGGGGATGCGGGGGGAGCGCCGGACCGGAGCGGAGCCCC
GGGCGGCTCGCTGCTGCCCCCTAGCGGGGGAGGGACGTAATTACATCCCTGGGGGCTTTGGGGGGGGGCT
GTCCCTGATATCTATAACAAGAAAATATATATATAATAAGTTATCACGTAAGTAGAACATGAAATAACAA
TATAATTATCGTATGAGTTAAATCTTAAAAGTCACGTAAAAGATAATCATGCGTCATTTTGACTCACGCG
GTCGTTATAGTTCAAAATCAGTGACACTTACCGCATTGACAAGCACGCCTCACGGGAGCTCCAAGCGGCG
ACTGAGATGTCCTAAATGCACAGCGACGGATTCGCGCTATTTAGAAAGAGAGAGCAATATTTCAAGAATG
CATGCGTCAATTTTACGCAGACTATCTTTCTAGGGTTAATCTAGCTGCATCAGGATCATATCGTCGGGTC
TTTTTTCCGGCTCAGTCATCGCCCAAGCTGGCGCTATCTGGGCATCGGGGAGGAAGAAGCCCGTGCCTTT
TCCCGCGAGGTTGAAGCGGCATGGAAAGAGTTTGCCGAGGATGACTGCTGCTGCATTGACGTTGAGCGAA
AACGCACGTTTACCATGATGATTCGGGAAGGTGTGGCCATGCACGCCTTTAACGGTGAACTGTTCGTTCA
GGCCACCTGGGATACCAGTTCGTCGCGGCTTTTCCGGACACAGTTCCGGATGGTCAGCCCGAAGCGCATC
AGCAACCCGAACAATACCGGCGACAGCCGGAACTGCCGTGCCGGTGTGCAGATTAATGACAGCGGTGCGG
CGCTGGGATATTACGTCAGCGAGGACGGGTATCCTGGCTGGATGCCGCAGAAATGGACATGGATACCCCG
TGAGTTACCCGGCGGGCGCGCTTGGCGTAATCATGGTCATAGCTGTTTCCTGTGTGAAATTGTTATCCGC
TCACAATTCCACACAACATACGAGCCGGAAGCATAAAGTGTAAAGCCTGGGGTGCCTAATGAGTGAGCTA
ACTCACATTAATTGCGTTGCGCTCACTGCCCGCTTTCCAGTCGGGAAACCTGTCGTGCCAGCTGCATTAA
TGAATCGGCCAACGCGCGGGGAGAGGCGGTTTGCGTATTGGGCGCTCTTCCGCTTCCTCGCTCACTGACT
CGCTGCGCTCGGTCGTTCGGCTGCGGCGAGCGGTATCAGCTCACTCAAAGGCGGTAATACGGTTATCCAC
AGAATCAGGGGATAACGCAGGAAAGAACATGTGAGCAAAAGGCCAGCAAAAGGCCAGGAACCGTAAAAAG
GCCGCGTTGCTGGCGTTTTTCCATAGGCTCCGCCCCCCTGACGAGCATCACAAAAATCGACGCTCAAGTC
AGAGGTGGCGAAACCCGACAGGACTATAAAGATACCAGGCGTTTCCCCCTGGAAGCTCCCTCGTGCGCTC
TCCTGTTCCGACCCTGCCGCTTACCGGATACCTGTCCGCCTTTCTCCCTTCGGGAAGCGTGGCGCTTTCT
CATAGCTCACGCTGTAGGTATCTCAGTTCGGTGTAGGTCGTTCGCTCCAAGCTGGGCTGTGTGCACGAAC
CCCCCGTTCAGCCCGACCGCTGCGCCTTATCCGGTAACTATCGTCTTGAGTCCAACCCGGTAAGACACGA
CTTATCGCCACTGGCAGCAGCCACTGGTAACAGGATTAGCAGAGCGAGGTATGTAGGCGGTGCTACAGAG
TTCTTGAAGTGGTGGCCTAACTACGGCTACACTAGAAGAACAGTATTTGGTATCTGCGCTCTGCTGAAGC
CAGTTACCTTCGGAAAAAGAGTTGGTAGCTCTTGATCCGGCAAACAAACCACCGCTGGTAGCGGTGGTTT
TTTTGTTTGCAAGCAGCAGATTACGCGCAGAAAAAAAGGATCTCAAGAAGATCCTTTGATCTTTTCTACG
GGGTCTGACGCTCAGTGGAACGAAAACTCACGTTAAGGGATTTTGGTCATGAGATTATCAAAAAGGATCT
TCACCTAGATCCTTTTAAATTAAAAATGAAGTTTTAAATCAATCTAAAGTATATATGAGTAAACTTGGTC
TGACAGTTACCAATGCTTAATCAGTGAGGCACCTATCTCAGCGATCTGTCTATTTCGTTCATCCATAGTT
GCCTGACTCCCCGTCGTGTAGATAACTACGATACGGGAGGGCTTACCATCTGGCCCCAGTGCTGCAATGA
TACCGCGAGACCCACGCTCACCGGCTCCAGATTTATCAGCAATAAACCAGCCAGCCGGAAGGGCCGAGCG
CAGAAGTGGTCCTGCAACTTTATCCGCCTCCATCCAGTCTATTAATTGTTGCCGGGAAGCTAGAGTAAGT
AGTTCGCCAGTTAATAGTTTGCGCAACGTTGTTGCCATTGCTACAGGCATCGTGGTGTCACGCTCGTCGT
TTGGTATGGCTTCATTCAGCTCCGGTTCCCAACGATCAAGGCGAGTTACATGATCCCCCATGTTGTGCAA
AAAAGCGGTTAGCTCCTTCGGTCCTCCGATCGTTGTCAGAAGTAAGTTGGCCGCAGTGTTATCACTCATG
GTTATGGCAGCACTGCATAATTCTCTTACTGTCATGCCATCCGTAAGATGCTTTTCTGTGACTGGTGAGT
ACTCAACCAAGTCATTCTGAGAATAGTGTATGCGGCGACCGAGTTGCTCTTGCCCGGCGTCAATACGGGA
TAATACCGCGCCACATAGCAGAACTTTAAAAGTGCTCATCATTGGAAAACGTTCTTCGGGGCGAAAACTC
TCAAGGATCTTACCGCTGTTGAGATCCAGTTCGATGTAACCCACTCGTGCACCCAACTGATCTTCAGCAT
CTTTTACTTTCACCAGCGTTTCTGGGTGAGCAAAAACAGGAAGGCAAAATGCCGCAAAAAAGGGAATAAG
GGCGACACGGAAATGTTGAATACTCATACTCTTCCTTTTTCAATATTATTGAAGCATTTATCAGGGTTAT
TGTCTCATGAGCGGATACATATTTGAATGTATTTAGAAAAATAAACAAATAGGGGTTCCGCGCACATTTC
CCCGAAAAGTGCCACCTAAATTGTAAGCGTTAATATTTTGTTAAAATTCGCGTTAAATTTTTGTTAAATC
AGCTCATTTTTTAACCAATAGGCCGAAATCGGCAAAATCCCTTATAAATCAAAAGAATAGACCGAGATAG
GGT
[37 nt withheld, positions 12954-12990]
AAAGAACGTGGACTCCAACGTCAAAGG
[49 nt withheld, positions 13018-13066]
T
[91 nt withheld, positions 13068-13158]
G
[124 nt withheld, positions 13160-13283]
CCCATTCGCCATTCAGGCTGCGCAACTGTTGGGAAGGGCGATCGGTGCGGGCCTCTTCGCTATTACGCCA
GCTGGCGAAAGGGGGATGTGCTGCAAGGCGATTAAGTTGGGTAACGCCAGGGTTTTCCCAGTCACGACGT
T
